>Addgene plasmid #72893 | dmBACCS2-IRES-dOrai-IRES-GFP | depositor full sequence | sequence record 133663 | dmBACCS2-IRES-dOrai-IRES-GFP sequence 9127 bps
TAGTTATTAATAGTAATCAATTACGGGGTCATTAGTTCATAGCCCATATATGGAGTTCCGCGTTACATAA
CTTACGGTAAATGGCCCGCCTGGCTGACCGCCCAACGACCCCCGCCCATTGACGTCAATAATGACGTATG
TTCCCATAGTAACGCCAATAGGGACTTTCCATTGACGTCAATGGGTGGAGTATTTACGGTAAACTGCCCA
CTTGGCAGTACATCAAGTGTATCATATGCCAAGTACGCCCCCTATTGACGTCAATGACGGTAAATGGCCC
GCCTGGCATTATGCCCAGTACATGACCTTATGGGACTTTCCTACTTGGCAGTACATCTACGTATTAGTCA
TCGCTATTACCATGGTGATGCGGTTTTGGCAGTACATCAATGGGCGTGGATAGCGGTTTGACTCACGGGG
ATTTCCAAGTCTCCACCCCATTGACGTCAATGGGAGTTTGTTTTGGCACCAAAATCAACGGGACTTTCCA
AAATGTCGTAACAACTCCGCCCCATTGACGCAAATGGGCGGTAGGCGTGTACGGTGGGAGGTCTATATAA
GCAGAGCTGGTTTAGTGAACCGTCAGATCCGCTAGCCTCGAGGCCACCATGGGACCGGTCGGAGGAAGCG
GTGGATCTTTGGCTACTACACTTGAACGTATTGAGAAGAACTTTGTCATTACTGACCCAAGATTGCCAGA
TAATCCCATTATATTCGCGTCCGATAGTTTCTTGCAGTTGACAGAATATAGCCGTGAAGAAATTTTGGGA
AGAAACTGCAGGTTTCTACAAGGTCCTGAAACTGATCGCGCGACAGTGAGAAAAATTAGAGATGCCATAG
ATAACCAAACAGAGGTCACTGTTCAGCTGATTAATTATACAAAGAGTGGTAAAAAGTTCTGGAACCTCTT
TCACTTGCAGCCTATGCGAGATCAGAAGGGAGATGTCCAGTACTTTATTGGGGTTCAGTTGGATGGAACT
GAGCATGTCCGAGATGCTGCCGAGAGAGAGGGAGTCATGCTGATTAAGAAAACTGCAGAAAATCTGCAAT
CATGGCTTCAATACACATATGAACTAGAAAGTAAGAATCATCAGAAGAAGCGCACGTCGGCTGAGAAGCA
GCTACAGTCGGCCAGAGAGGCTTGTGAGAAATTGCGTAAGAAACGGTCAAGTTTGGTGGGTGCGTTCGTT
TCCACGCACGGAAAGAGTATTGATGATGTGGATCGGTCGATTGTTGAGGCACGGAATGCCCTCGGAGATG
TAACAAACGAGCTGCAAGAACGACTGCATCGCTGGAAGCAAATCGAGACGTGCCTTGGCTTAAACATTGT
GAACAACAATGGTCTGCCCGGAGGATCCGGAGGAAGTGGAGGAGGTATCCTGCAGTCTCGGGGTGGCAGT
GGTGGTTCAGGCGGTTCTGGATCTTTGGCTACTACACTTGAACGTATTGAGAAGAACTTTGTCATTACTG
ACCCAAGATTGCCAGATAATCCCATTATATTCGCGTCCGATAGTTTCTTGCAGTTGACAGAATATAGCCG
TGAAGAAATTTTGGGAAGAAACTGCAGGTTTCTACAAGGTCCTGAAACTGATCGCGCGACAGTGAGAAAA
ATTAGAGATGCCATAGATAACCAAACAGAGGTCACTGTTCAGCTGATTAATTATACAAAGAGTGGTAAAA
AGTTCTGGAACCTCTTTCACTTGCAGCCTATGCGAGATCAGAAGGGAGATGTCCAGTACTTTATTGGGGT
TCAGTTGGATGGAACTGAGCATGTCCGAGATGCTGCCGAGAGAGAGGGAGTCATGCTGATTAAGAAAACT
GCAGAAAATCTGCAATCATGGCTTCAATACACATATGAACTAGAAAGTAAGAATCATCAGAAGAAGCGCA
CGTCGGCTGAGAAGCAGCTACAGTCGGCCAGAGAGGCTTGTGAGAAATTGCGTAAGAAACGGTCAAGTTT
GGTGGGTGCGTTCGTTTCCACGCACGGAAAGAGTATTGATGATGTGGATCGGTCGATTGTTGAGGCACGG
AATGCCCTCGGAGATGTAACAAACGAGCTGCAAGAACGACTGCATCGCTGGAAGCAAATCGAGACGTGCC
TTGGCTTAAACATTGTGAACAACAATGGTCTGCCCGGCGGCTCTGGAGGTAGCGGACTAGTTTGAGTCGA
GCCGCGGCAATTCCGCCCCTCTCCCTCCCCCCCCCCTAACGTTACTGGCCGAAGCCGCTTGGAATAAGGC
CGGTGTGCGTTTGTCTATATGTTATTTTCCACCATATTGCCGTCTTTTGGCAATGTGAGGGCCCGGAAAC
CTGGCCCTGTCTTCTTGACGAGCATTCCTAGGGGTCTTTCCCCTCTCGCCAAAGGAATGCAAGGTCTGTT
GAATGTCGTGAAGGAAGCAGTTCCTCTGGAAGCTTCTTGAAGACAAACAACGTCTGTAGCGACCCTTTGC
AGGCAGCGGAACCCCCCACCTGGCAACAGGTGCCTCTGCGGCCAAAAGCCACGTGTATAAGATACACCTG
CAAAGGCGGCACAACCCCAGTGCCACGTTGTGAGTTGGATAGTTGTGGAAAGAGTCAAATGGCTCTCCTC
AAGCGTATTCAACAAGGGGCTGAAGGATGCCCAGAAGGTACCCCATTGTATGGGATCTGATCTGGGGCCT
CGGTGCACATGCTTTACATGTGTTTAGTCGAGGTTAAAAAAACGTCTAGGCCCCCCGAACCACGGGGACG
TGGTTTTCCTTTGAAAAACACGATGATAATATGTCTGTGTGGACCACGGCCAACAATTCGGGCCTAGAGA
CGCCAACAAAGTCGCCGATCACGTCGTCGGTTCCGCGGGCATCGAGAAGTTCTGCGGTGATCACCACTGG
AAATCACCAGCAGCACCACTTCCAGCACGTTGTGGCCGCCGCCGTTGCAGCCGCCACTTCAGTGGCCACC
GGTCATCAGTTCCAGCAGCAGTTCCCGCTGCACGCACATCCGCATCCGCATCCACAGCACCACAGCAACA
GTCCCACGGGTAGCGGCAGCAACAGCAACAACAGCGCAGGTTTCCAGCGCACCAGCATCAGCAACTCGCT
GCTGCAGTTCCCGCCGCCCCCGCCCCCTTCCTCACAGAACCAGGCGAAGCCGCGCGGACACCATCGCACC
GCCAGCAGCAGCATGTCGCAATCCGGCGAGGATCTCCACTCGCCCACCTACCTGTCCTGGCGGAAGCTCC
AGCTTAGTCGGGCCAAGCTAAAGGCATCCAGCAAGACGTCCGCCCTGCTCTCCGGATTCGCCATGGTGGC
GATGGTGGAGGTGCAACTGGATCACGATACGAATGTACCACCGGGCATGCTGATAGCCTTCGCCATCTGC
ACCACCCTCCTGGTGGCGGTGCACATGCTGGCCCTGATGATCAGCACCTGTATCCTGCCAAATATTGAGA
CGGTGTGTAATTTGCATAGTATTTCCCTGGTCCACGAATCGCCACACGAGCGTCTCCATTGGTACATTGA
AACGGCGTGGGCATTCTCCACGCTGCTGGGACTCATACTCTTTCTACTGGAGATAGCCATCCTGTGCTGG
GTGAAATTCTATGACCTAAGTCCGCCGGCGGCTTGGTCAGCGTGTGTGGTCCTCATACCGGTGATGATCA
TCTTTATGGCCTTCGCCATTCACTTCTATCGCTCCCTGGTGTCGCACAAATATGAGGTGACAGTCTCGGG
CATCCGTGAGCTGGAGATGCTCAAGGAGCAGATGGAGCAGGATCATTTGGAGCATCACAATAACATACGA
AATAATGGCATGAACTATGGCGCATCCGGGGACATTGTCTAGGTCGAGCCGCGGCAATTCCGCCCCTCTC
CCTCCCCCCCCCCTAACGTTACTGGCCGAAGCCGCTTGGAATAAGGCCGGTGTGCGTTTGTCTATATGTT
ATTTTCCACCATATTGCCGTCTTTTGGCAATGTGAGGGCCCGGAAACCTGGCCCTGTCTTCTTGACGAGC
ATTCCTAGGGGTCTTTCCCCTCTCGCCAAAGGAATGCAAGGTCTGTTGAATGTCGTGAAGGAAGCAGTTC
CTCTGGAAGCTTCTTGAAGACAAACAACGTCTGTAGCGACCCTTTGCAGGCAGCGGAACCCCCCACCTGG
CAACAGGTGCCTCTGCGGCCAAAAGCCACGTGTATAAGATACACCTGCAAAGGCGGCACAACCCCAGTGC
CACGTTGTGAGTTGGATAGTTGTGGAAAGAGTCAAATGGCTCTCCTCAAGCGTATTCAACAAGGGGCTGA
AGGATGCCCAGAAGGTACCCCATTGTATGGGATCTGATCTGGGGCCTCGGTGCACATGCTTTACATGTGT
TTAGTCGAGGTTAAAAAAACGTCTAGGCCCCCCGAACCACGGGGACGTGGTTTTCCTTTGAAAAACACGA
TGATAATATGGTGAGCAAGGGCGAGGAGCTGTTCACCGGGGTGGTGCCCATCCTGGTCGAGCTGGACGGC
GACGTAAACGGCCACAAGTTCAGCGTGTCCGGCGAGGGCGAGGGCGATGCCACCTACGGCAAGCTGACCC
TGAAGTTCATCTGCACCACCGGCAAGCTGCCCGTGCCCTGGCCCACCCTCGTGACCACCCTGACCTACGG
CGTGCAGTGCTTCAGCCGCTACCCCGACCACATGAAGCAGCACGACTTCTTCAAGTCCGCCATGCCCGAA
GGCTACGTCCAGGAGCGCACCATCTTCTTCAAGGACGACGGCAACTACAAGACCCGCGCCGAGGTGAAGT
TCGAGGGCGACACCCTGGTGAACCGCATCGAGCTGAAGGGCATCGACTTCAAGGAGGACGGCAACATCCT
GGGGCACAAGCTGGAGTACAACTACAACAGCCACAACGTCTATATCATGGCCGACAAGCAGAAGAACGGC
ATCAAGGTGAACTTCAAGATCCGCCACAACATCGAGGACGGCAGCGTGCAGCTCGCCGACCACTACCAGC
AGAACACCCCCATCGGCGACGGCCCCGTGCTGCTGCCCGACAACCACTACCTGAGCACCCAGTCCGCCCT
GAGCAAAGACCCCAACGAGAAGCGCGATCACATGGTCCTGCTGGAGTTCGTGACCGCCGCCGGGATCACT
CTCGGCATGGACGAGCTGTACAAGTAACCGCGGTCGACGGTACCGCGGGCCCGGGATCTAAGCTTATCGA
TAATCAACCTCTGGATTACAAAATTTGTGAAAGATTGACTGGTATTCTTAACTATGTTGCTCCTTTTACG
CTATGTGGATACGCTGCTTTAATGCCTTTGTATCATGCTATTGCTTCCCGTATGGCTTTCATTTTCTCCT
CCTTGTATAAATCCTGGTTGCTGTCTCTTTATGAGGAGTTGTGGCCCGTTGTCAGGCAACGTGGCGTGGT
GTGCACTGTGTTTGCTGACGCAACCCCCACTGGTTGGGGCATTGCCACCACCTGTCAGCTCCTTTCCGGG
ACTTTCGCTTTCCCCCTCCCTATTGCCACGGCGGAACTCATCGCCGCCTGCCTTGCCCGCTGCTGGACAG
GGGCTCGGCTGTTGGGCACTGACAATTCCGTGGTGTTGTCGGGGAAATCATCGTCCTTTCCTTGGCTGCT
CGCCTGTGTTGCCACCTGGATTCTGCGCGGGACGTCCTTCTGCTACGTCCCTTCGGCCCTCAATCCAGCG
GACCTTCCTTCCCGCGGCCTGCTGCCGGCTCTGCGGCCTCTTCCGCGTCTTCGCCTTCGCCCTCAGACGA
GTCGGATCTCCCTTTGGGCCGCCTCCCCGCATCGATACCGTGGATCGATCCACCGGATCTAGATAACTGA
TCATAATCAGCCATACCACATTTGTAGAGGTTTTACTTGCTTTAAAAAACCTCCCACACCTCCCCCTGAA
CCTGAAACATAAAATGAATGCAATTGTTGTTGTTAACTTGTTTATTGCAGCTTATAATGGTTACAAATAA
AGCAATAGCATCACAAATTTCACAAATAAAGCATTTTTTTCACTGCATTCTAGTTGTGGTTTGTCCAAAC
TCATCAATGTATCTTAACGCGTAAATTGTAAGCGTTAATATTTTGTTAAAATTCGCGTTAAATTTTTGTT
AAATCAGCTCATTTTTTAACCAATAGGCCGAAATCGGCAAAATCCCTTATAAATCAAAAGAATAGACCGA
GATAGGGT
[37 nt withheld, positions 6169-6205]
AAAGAACGTGGACTCCAACGTCAAAGG
[49 nt withheld, positions 6233-6281]
T
[91 nt withheld, positions 6283-6373]
G
[124 nt withheld, positions 6375-6498]
CAGGTGGCACTTTTCGGGGAAATGTGCGCGGAACCCCTATTTGTTTATTTTTCTAAATACATTCAAATAT
GTATCCGCTCATGAGACAATAACCCTGATAAATGCTTCAATAATATTGAAAAAGGAAGAGTCCTGAGGCG
GAAAGAACCAGCTGTGGAATGTGTGTCAGTTAGGGTGTGGAAAGTCCCCAGGCTCCCCAGCAGGCAGAAG
TATGCAAAGCATGCATCTCAATTAGTCAGCAACCAGGTGTGGAAAGTCCCCAGGCTCCCCAGCAGGCAGA
AGTATGCAAAGCATGCATCTCAATTAGTCAGCAACCATAGTCCCGCCCCTAACTCCGCCCATCCCGCCCC
TAACTCCGCCCAGTTCCGCCCATTCTCCGCCCCATGGCTGACTAATTTTTTTTATTTATGCAGAGGCCGA
GGCCGCCTCGGCCTCTGAGCTATTCCAGAAGTAGTGAGGAGGCTTTTTTGGAGGCCTAGGCTTTTGCAAA
GATCGATCAAGAGACAGGATGAGGATCGTTTCGCATGATTGAACAAGATGGATTGCACGCAGGTTCTCCG
GCCGCTTGGGTGGAGAGGCTATTCGGCTATGACTGGGCACAACAGACAATCGGCTGCTCTGATGCCGCCG
TGTTCCGGCTGTCAGCGCAGGGGCGCCCGGTTCTTTTTGTCAAGACCGACCTGTCCGGTGCCCTGAATGA
ACTGCAAGACGAGGCAGCGCGGCTATCGTGGCTGGCCACGACGGGCGTTCCTTGCGCAGCTGTGCTCGAC
GTTGTCACTGAAGCGGGAAGGGACTGGCTGCTATTGGGCGAAGTGCCGGGGCAGGATCTCCTGTCATCTC
ACCTTGCTCCTGCCGAGAAAGTATCCATCATGGCTGATGCAATGCGGCGGCTGCATACGCTTGATCCGGC
TACCTGCCCATTCGACCACCAAGCGAAACATCGCATCGAGCGAGCACGTACTCGGATGGAAGCCGGTCTT
GTCGATCAGGATGATCTGGACGAAGAGCATCAGGGGCTCGCGCCAGCCGAACTGTTCGCCAGGCTCAAGG
CGAGCATGCCCGACGGCGAGGATCTCGTCGTGACCCATGGCGATGCCTGCTTGCCGAATATCATGGTGGA
AAATGGCCGCTTTTCTGGATTCATCGACTGTGGCCGGCTGGGTGTGGCGGACCGCTATCAGGACATAGCG
TTGGCTACCCGTGATATTGCTGAAGAGCTTGGCGGCGAATGGGCTGACCGCTTCCTCGTGCTTTACGGTA
TCGCCGCTCCCGATTCGCAGCGCATCGCCTTCTATCGCCTTCTTGACGAGTTCTTCTGAGCGGGACTCTG
GGGTTCGAAATGACCGACCAAGCGACGCCCAACCTGCCATCACGAGATTTCGATTCCACCGCCGCCTTCT
ATGAAAGGTTGGGCTTCGGAATCGTTTTCCGGGACGCCGGCTGGATGATCCTCCAGCGCGGGGATCTCAT
GCTGGAGTTCTTCGCCCACCCTAGGGGGAGGCTAACTGAAACACGGAAGGAGACAATACCGGAAGGAACC
CGCGCTATGACGGCAATAAAAAGACAGAATAAAACGCACGGTGTTGGGTCGTTTGTTCATAAACGCGGGG
TTCGGTCCCAGGGCTGGCACTCTGTCGATACCCCACCGAGACCCCATTGGGGCCAATACGCCCGCGTTTC
TTCCTTTTCCCCACCCCACCCCCCAAGTTCGGGTGAAGGCCCAGGGCTCGCAGCCAACGTCGGGGCGGCA
GGCCCTGCCATAGCCTCAGGTTACTCATATATACTTTAGATTGATTTAAAACTTCATTTTTAATTTAAAA
GGATCTAGGTGAAGATCCTTTTTGATAATCTCATGACCAAAATCCCTTAACGTGAGTTTTCGTTCCACTG
AGCGTCAGACCCCGTAGAAAAGATCAAAGGATCTTCTTGAGATCCTTTTTTTCTGCGCGTAATCTGCTGC
TTGCAAACAAAAAAACCACCGCTACCAGCGGTGGTTTGTTTGCCGGATCAAGAGCTACCAACTCTTTTTC
CGAAGGTAACTGGCTTCAGCAGAGCGCAGATACCAAATACTGTCCTTCTAGTGTAGCCGTAGTTAGGCCA
CCACTTCAAGAACTCTGTAGCACCGCCTACATACCTCGCTCTGCTAATCCTGTTACCAGTGGCTGCTGCC
AGTGGCGATAAGTCGTGTCTTACCGGGTTGGACTCAAGACGATAGTTACCGGATAAGGCGCAGCGGTCGG
GCTGAACGGGGGGTTCGTGCACACAGCCCAGCTTGGAGCGAACGACCTACACCGAACTGAGATACCTACA
GCGTGAGCTATGAGAAAGCGCCACGCTTCCCGAAGGGAGAAAGGCGGACAGGTATCCGGTAAGCGGCAGG
GTCGGAACAGGAGAGCGCACGAGGGAGCTTCCAGGGGGAAACGCCTGGTATCTTTATAGTCCTGTCGGGT
TTCGCCACCTCTGACTTGAGCGTCGATTTTTGTGATGCTCGTCAGGGGGGCGGAGCCTATGGAAAAACGC
CAGCAACGCGGCCTTTTTACGGTTCCTGGCCTTTTGCTGGCCTTTTGCTCACATGTTCTTTCCTGCGTTA
TCCCCTGATTCTGTGGATAACCGTATTACCGCCATGCAT
Features (pLannotate 1.2.2; 22 found; start..end, strand, type, name):
     61..364     +  enhancer       CMV enhancer: human cytomegalovirus immediate early enhancer
    365..568     +  promoter       CMV promoter: human cytomegalovirus (CMV) immediate early promoter
    660..977     +  CDS            miniSOG: miniSOG is a basic (constitutively fluorescent) cyan fluorescent protein published in 2011, derived from Arabidopsis thaliana. It requires the cofactor flavin for fluorescence.
   1044..1397    +  CDS            Stim (fragment): STIM_DROME - Experimental evidence at protein level: Swiss-Prot protein existence level 1. Plays a role in mediating Ca(2+) influx following depletion of intracellular Ca(2+) stores. From Drosophila melanogaster (Fruit fly).
   1446..1763    +  CDS            miniSOG: miniSOG is a basic (constitutively fluorescent) cyan fluorescent protein published in 2011, derived from Arabidopsis thaliana. It requires the cofactor flavin for fluorescence.
   1830..2135    +  CDS            Stim (fragment): STIM_DROME - Experimental evidence at protein level: Swiss-Prot protein existence level 1. Plays a role in mediating Ca(2+) influx following depletion of intracellular Ca(2+) stores. From Drosophila melanogaster (Fruit fly).
   2186..2759    +  misc_feature   IRES: internal ribosome entry site (IRES) of the encephalomyocarditis virus (EMCV)
   2761..3819    +  CDS            Orai: CRCM1_DROME - Also known as CRACM1 From Drosophila melanogaster (Fruit fly).
   3843..4416    +  misc_feature   IRES: internal ribosome entry site (IRES) of the encephalomyocarditis virus (EMCV)
   4418..5137    +  CDS            EGFP: the original enhanced GFP (Yang et al., 1996) mammalian codon-optimized
   5143..5168    +  misc_feature   MCS (fragment): multiple cloning site
   5182..5770    +  misc_feature   WPRE: woodchuck hepatitis virus posttranscriptional regulatory element
   5808..5892    +  CDS            large T antigen (fragment): large T antigen from SV40 (simian virus 40)
   5915..6036    +  polyA_signal   SV40 poly(A) signal: SV40 polyadenylation signal
   6070..6498    -  rep_origin     f1 ori (sequence partly withheld): f1 bacteriophage origin of replication; arrow indicates direction of (+) strand synthesis
   6525..6629    +  promoter       AmpR promoter: bla
   6631..6988    +  promoter       SV40 promoter: SV40 enhancer and early promoter
   7023..7817    +  CDS            NeoR/KanR: aminoglycoside phosphotransferase from Tn5; aph(3')-II (or nptII); confers resistance to neomycin, kanamycin, and G418 (Geneticin®)
   7838..7990    +  CDS            ble (fragment): BLE_KLEPN - Experimental evidence at protein level: Swiss-Prot protein existence level 1. Binding protein with a strong affinity to the bleomycin family of antibiotics. Binds to CL990; an antimitotic-antibiotic compound. From Klebsiella pneumoniae.
   8049..8096    +  polyA_signal   HSV TK poly(A) signal: herpes simplex virus thymidine kinase polyadenylation signal (Cole and Stacy, 1985)
   8187..8203    -  polyA_signal   bGH poly(A) signal (fragment): bovine growth hormone polyadenylation signal
   8425..9013    +  rep_origin     ori: high-copy-number ColE1/pMB1/pBR322/pUC origin of replication
