[The description below was written by a language model from this plasmid's Addgene catalogue record, the feature table of its GenBank file and pLannotate feature annotations shown in this document.]
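Description:
dmBACCS2-IRES-dOrai-IRES-GFP is a 9.1 kb mammalian expression plasmid built on pWPRE/C1, a derivative of pEGFP-C1 in which the original EGFP was removed and a woodchuck hepatitis virus posttranscriptional regulatory element (WPRE) was added. It replicates at high copy in E. coli from a ColE1/pUC-type origin and also carries an f1 origin. A single Tn5 NeoR/KanR gene, driven by tandem bacterial and SV40 early promoters and ending in an HSV TK polyadenylation signal, gives kanamycin resistance in bacteria and G418 selection in mammalian cells.

The payload is a tricistronic cassette of about 4.5 kb, cloned between XhoI and SalI, transcribed from the CMV immediate early enhancer/promoter and terminated by the WPRE, which boosts transcript expression, and the SV40 poly(A) signal. The first cistron is dmBACCS2, a blue light-activated Ca2+ channel switch. In the feature table it appears as two tandem repeats, each a flavin-binding LOV-type domain followed by a fragment of Drosophila Stim. The annotation software labels the LOV-type segments as miniSOG, an Arabidopsis-derived protein, but the catalogue lists oat (Avena sativa) as the second source species, so these are probably homology matches to an oat photosensory domain rather than miniSOG itself. An EMCV IRES then drives translation of Drosophila Orai, the Ca2+ channel partner of Stim, and a second EMCV IRES drives EGFP as an unfused marker of transfected cells.

The plasmid is intended for generating intracellular Ca2+ signals in mammalian cells with light, supplying both the fly-derived switch and its cognate channel from one transcript. The separate GenBank record covers only 1,047 bp and annotates only a Kozak consensus.
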