Addgene plasmid #72893: dmBACCS2-IRES-dOrai-IRES-GFP
Purpose: Mammalian expression of dmBACCS2, a Drosophila melanogaster blue light-activated Ca2+ channel switch, along with dOrai and GFP
Depositing lab: Takao Nakata. Publication: Light generation of intracellular Ca(2+) signals by a genetically encoded protein BACCS. Ishii T, Sato K, Kakumoto T, Miura S, Touhara K, Takeuchi S, Nakata T. Nat Commun. 2015 Aug 18;6:8021. doi: 10.1038/ncomms9021. PubMed 26282514.
Backbone
  Vector backbone: pWPRE/C1 (modified pEGFP-C1)
  Backbone manufacturer: Modified from Clontech
  Backbone size w/o insert (bp): 4581
  Total vector size (bp): 9127
  Modifications to backbone: The woodchuck hepatitis virus posttranscriptional regulatory element (WPRE) was inserted into the BamHI site of pEGFP-C1, and EGFP was removed.
  Vector type: Mammalian Expression
  Selectable markers: Neomycin (select with G418)
Growth in bacteria
  Bacterial resistance: Kanamycin, 50 μg/mL
  Growth temperature: 37°C
  Growth strain: DH5alpha
  Copy number: High Copy
Gene/Insert
  Gene/Insert name: dmBACCS2-IRES-dOrai-IRES-GFP
  Species: D. melanogaster (fly); Avena sativa (oat)
  Insert size (bp): 4546
  Promoter: CMV
  Tag / fusion protein: IRES-GFP (C terminal on backbone)
  Cloning method: Restriction Enzyme; 5′ cloning site XhoI (not destroyed); 3′ cloning site SalI (not destroyed)
  Sequencing primers: 5′ CMV Forward; 3′ WPRE-R
Terms and licenses: Academic/Nonprofit Terms; Industry Terms: Not Available to Industry
How to cite: dmBACCS2-IRES-dOrai-IRES-GFP was a gift from Takao Nakata (Addgene plasmid # 72893 ; http://n2t.net/addgene:72893 ; RRID:Addgene_72893)
