LOCUS       Exported 1047 bp ds-DNA linear SYN 19-MAY-2021
DEFINITION  Mammalian expression of dmBACCS2, a Drosophila melanogaster blue
            light-activated Ca2+ channel switch, along with dOrai and GFP.
ACCESSION   .
VERSION     .
KEYWORDS    dmBACCS2-IRES-dOrai-IRES-GFP
SOURCE      synthetic DNA construct
  ORGANISM  synthetic DNA construct
REFERENCE   1 (bases 1 to 1047)
  AUTHORS   Ishii T, Sato K, Kakumoto T, Miura S, Touhara K, Takeuchi S, Nakata
            T
  TITLE     Light generation of intracellular Ca(2+) signals by a genetically
            encoded protein BACCS.
  JOURNAL   Nat Commun. 2015 Aug 18;6:8021. doi: 10.1038/ncomms9021.
  PUBMED    26282514
REFERENCE   2 (bases 1 to 1047)
  AUTHORS   .
  TITLE     Direct Submission
  JOURNAL   Exported May 19, 2021 from SnapGene Server 1.1.58
            http://www.snapgene.com
FEATURES             Location/Qualifiers
     source          1..1047
                     /organism="synthetic DNA construct"
                     /mol_type="other DNA"
     regulatory      37..46
                     /regulatory_class="other"
                     /note="vertebrate consensus sequence for strong initiation
                     of translation (Kozak, 1987)"
ORIGIN
        1 ctggtttagt gaaccgtcag atccgctagc ctcgaggcca ccatgggacc ggtcggagga
       61 agcggtggat ctttggctac tacacttgaa cgtattgaga agaactttgt cattactgac
      121 ccaagattgc cagataatcc cattatattc gcgtccgata gtttcttgca gttgacagaa
      181 tatagccgtg aagaaatttt gggaagaaac tgcaggtttc tacaaggtcc tgaaactgat
      241 cgcgcgacag tgagaaaaat tagagatgcc atagataacc aaacagaggt cactgttcag
      301 ctgattaatt atacaaagag tggtaaaaag ttctggaacc tctttcactt gcagcctatg
      361 cgagatcaga agggagatgt ccagtacttt attggggttc agttggatgg aactgagcat
      421 gtccgagatg ctgccgagag agagggagtc atgctgatta agaaaactgc agaaaatctg
      481 caatcatggc ttcaatacac atatgaacta gaaagtaaga atcatcagaa gaagcgcacg
      541 tcggctgaga agcagctaca gtcggccaga gaggcttgtg agaaattgcg taagaaacgg
      601 tcaagtttgg tgggtgcgtt cgtttccacg cacggaaaga gtattgatga tgtggatcgg
      661 tcgattgttg aggcacggaa tgccctcgga gatgtaacaa acgagctgca agaacgactg
      721 catcgctgga agcaaatcga gacgtgcctt ggcttaaaca ttgtgaacaa caatggtctg
      781 cccggaggat ccggaggaag tggaggaggt atcctgcagt ctcggggtgg cagtggtggt
      841 tcaggcggtt ctggatcttt ggctactaca cttgaacgta ttgagaagaa ctttgtcatt
      901 actgacccaa gattgccaga taatcccatt atattcgcgt ccgatagttt cttgcagttg
      961 acagaatata gccgtgaaga aattttggga agaaactgca ggtttctaca aggtcctgaa
     1021 actgatcgcg cgacagtgag aaaaatt
//
