>Addgene plasmid #72893 | dmBACCS2-IRES-dOrai-IRES-GFP | addgene partial sequence | sequence record 136006 | WPRE-R 5'-CATAGCGTAAAAGGAGCAACA-3'
AATTTTGTAATCCAGAGGTTGATTATCGATAAGCTTAGATCCCGGGCCCGCGGTACCGTCGACCGCGGTT
ACTTGTACAGCTCGTCCATGCCGAGAGTGATCCCGGCGGCGGTCACGAACTCCAGCAGGACCATGTGATC
GCGCTTCTCGTTGGGGTCTTTGCTCAGGGCGGACTGGGTGCTCAGGTAGTGGTTGTCGGGCAGCAGCACG
GGGCCGTCGCCGATGGGGGTGTTCTGCTGGTAGTGGTCGGCGAGCTGCACGCTGCCGTCCTCGATGTTGT
GGCGGATCTTGAAGTTCACCTTGATGCCGTTCTTCTGCTTGTCGGCCATGATATAGACGTTGTGGCTGTT
GTAGTTGTACTCCAGCTTGTGCCCCAGGATGTTGCCGTCCTCCTTGAAGTCGATGCCCTTCAGCTCGATG
CGGTTCACCAGGGTGTCGCCCTCGAACTTCACCTCGGCGCGGGTCTTGTAGTTGCCGTCGTCCTTGAAGA
AGATGGTGCGCTCCTGGACGTAGCCTTCGGGCATGGCGGACTTGAAGAAGTCGTGCTGCTTCATGTGGTC
GGGGTAGCGGCTGAAGCACTGCACGCCGTAGGTCAGGGTGGTCACGAGGGTGGGCCAGGGCACGGGCAGC
TTGCCGGTGGTGCAGATGAACTTCAGGGTCAGCTTGCCGTAGGTGGCATCGCCCTCGCCCTCGCCGGACA
CGCTGAACTTGTGGCCGTTTACGTCGCCGTCCAGCTCGACCAGGATGGGCACCACCCCGGTGAACAGCTC
CTCGCCCTTGCTCACCATATTATCATCGTGTTTTTCAAAGGAAAACCACGTCCCCGTGGTTCGGGGGGCC
TAGACGTTTTTTTAACCTCGACTAAACACATGTAAAGCATGTGCACCG
